Addgene plasmid #130748: pMSCVbsd-PPARD-R318K
Purpose: Vector encoding PPARD cDNA for retroviral transduction
Depositing lab: Till Adhikary. Depositing organization: Philipps-Universitaet Marburg. Publication: PPARbeta/delta recruits NCOR and regulates transcription reinitiation of ANGPTL4. Legrand N, Bretscher CL, Zielke S, Wilke B, Daude M, Fritz B, Diederich WE, Adhikary T. Nucleic Acids Res. 2019 Oct 10;47(18):9573-9591. doi: 10.1093/nar/gkz685. PubMed 31428774.
Backbone
  Vector backbone: pMSCVbsd
  Vector type: Retroviral
  Selectable markers: Blasticidin
Growth in bacteria
  Bacterial resistance: Ampicillin, 100 μg/mL
  Growth temperature: 37°C
  Growth strain: NEB Stable
  Copy number: High Copy
Gene/Insert
  Gene/Insert name: PPARD R318K
  Species: H. sapiens (human)
  Mutation: R318K
  Entrez Gene: PPARD (a.k.a. FAAR, NR1C2, NUC1, NUCI, NUCII, PPARB)
  Cloning method: Restriction Enzyme; 5′ cloning site BglII (destroyed during cloning); 3′ cloning site XhoI (not destroyed)
  Sequencing primers: 5′ pMSCVseqfw (CCCTTGAACCTCCTCGTTCGACC); 3′ pMSCVseqrv (GAGACGTGCTACTTCCATTTGTC)
Terms and licenses: Academic/Nonprofit Terms; Industry Terms: Not Available to Industry
Depositor comments: Generated by PCR mutagenesis. Please visit https://www.biorxiv.org/content/10.1101/525576v2 for BioRxiv preprint.
How to cite: pMSCVbsd-PPARD-R318K was a gift from Till Adhikary (Addgene plasmid # 130748 ; http://n2t.net/addgene:130748 ; RRID:Addgene_130748)
