[The description below was written by a language model from this plasmid's Addgene catalogue record and pLannotate feature annotations shown in this document.]
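Description:
pMSCVbsd-PPARD-R318K is a gammaretroviral expression vector built on the pMSCVbsd backbone, a murine stem cell virus-type plasmid, for delivering a mutant human PPARD cDNA into mammalian cells by retroviral transduction. In bacteria it is maintained through a high-copy ColE1/pUC-type origin and selected with ampicillin via the β-lactamase gene. The annotated sequence (about 7.3 kb) also contains short remnants of lac, rop, bom, tetracycline-resistance and env sequences. These are leftover backbone fragments rather than functional parts.

The proviral region begins with the murine embryonic stem cell virus 5' LTR, followed by the Ψ packaging signal and a truncated gag segment lacking its start codon, which together allow efficient encapsidation of the transcript when the viral proteins are supplied in trans by a packaging system. The PPARD coding sequence sits directly downstream with no internal promoter annotated before it, so it is presumably transcribed from the 5' LTR. PPARD (also called PPARβ/δ or NR1C2) is a ligand-activated nuclear receptor transcription factor. This version carries an R318K substitution made by PCR mutagenesis and was inserted between BglII (destroyed) and XhoI sites. The record does not state the functional consequence of the mutation. Downstream, a mouse PGK promoter drives blasticidin S deaminase, allowing blasticidin selection of transduced cells.

The 3' LTR is matched by the annotation software only as fragments of a self-inactivating ΔU3 LTR. That may reflect partial homology rather than true self-inactivating design, and the record does not settle the point. The associated work concerns PPARβ/δ-dependent transcriptional regulation, consistent with use for stable expression of the mutant receptor.
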