Features (pLannotate 1.2.2; 20 found; start..end, strand, type, name):
      1..517     +  LTR            5' LTR: 5' long terminal repeat from murine embryonic stem cell virus
    581..922     +  misc_feature   MESV Ψ: packaging signal of murine embryonic stem cell virus
    989..1405    +  CDS            gag (truncated): truncated Moloney murine leukemia virus (MMLV) gag gene lacking the start codon
   1482..2804    +  CDS            PPARD: PPARD_HUMAN - Also known as NR1C2, PPARB. Experimental evidence at protein level: Swiss-Prot protein existence level 1. Ligand-activated transcription factor. Receptor that binds peroxisome proliferators such as hypolipidemic drugs and fatty acids. Has a preference for poly-unsaturated fatty acids, such as gamma- linoleic acid and eicosapentanoic acid. Once activated by a ligand, the receptor binds to promoter elements of target genes. Regulates the peroxisomal beta-oxidation pathway of fatty acids. Functions as transcription activator for the acyl-CoA oxidase gene. Decreases expression of NPC
   2955..3454    +  promoter       PGK promoter: mouse phosphoglycerate kinase 1 promoter
   3475..3873    +  CDS            BSD: blasticidin S deaminase; Aspergillus terreus BSD; confers resistance to blasticidin
   3918..3952    +  LTR            3' LTR (ΔU3) (fragment): self-inactivating 3' long terminal repeat (LTR) from Moloney murine leukemia virus
   3949..4243    +  LTR            3' LTR (ΔU3) (fragment): self-inactivating 3' long terminal repeat (LTR) from Moloney murine leukemia virus
   4405..4421    -  protein_bind   lac operator: The lac repressor binds to the lac operator to inhibit transcription in E. coli. This inhibition can be relieved by adding lactose or isopropyl-β-D-thiogalactopyranoside (IPTG). lac repressor encoded by lacI
   4429..4459    -  promoter       lac promoter: promoter for the E. coli lac operon
   4474..4495    -  protein_bind   CAP binding site: CAP binding activates transcription in the presence of cAMP. E. coli catabolite activator protein
   4508..4600    -  CDS            lacI (fragment): lac repressor; lacI; The lac repressor binds to the lac operator to inhibit transcription in E. coli. This inhibition can be relieved by adding lactose or isopropyl-β-D-thiogalactopyranoside (IPTG).
   4783..5371    -  rep_origin     ori: high-copy-number ColE1/pMB1/pBR322/pUC origin of replication
   5542..6402    -  CDS            AmpR: β-lactamase; bla; confers resistance to ampicillin, carbenicillin, and related antibiotics
   6403..6507    -  promoter       AmpR promoter: bla
   6602..6637    +  CDS            rop (fragment): Rop protein, which maintains plasmids at low copy number; rop
   6739..6838    +  misc_feature   bom (fragment): basis of mobility region from pBR322
   6844..6993    -  CDS            lacZα (fragment): LacZα fragment of β-galactosidase; lacZ fragment
   6993..7194    -  CDS            TcR (fragment): tetracycline efflux protein; tet; confers resistance to tetracycline
   7195..7293    +  CDS            env (fragment): murine leukemia virus gPr80 envelope polyprotein precursor; env; proteolytically cleaved into gp70SU and p15TM subunits
>Addgene plasmid #130748 | pMSCVbsd-PPARD-R318K | addgene full sequence | sequence record 255496 | Addgene NGS Result
AATGAAAGACCCCACCTGTAGGTTTGGCAAGCTAGCTTAAGTAACGCCATTTTGCAAGGCATGGAAAATA
CATAACTGAGAATAGAGAAGTTCAGATCAAGGTTAGGAACAGAGAGACAGCAGAATATGGGCCAAACAGG
ATATCTGTGGTAAGCAGTTCCTGCCCCGGCTCAGGGCCAAGAACAGATGGTCCCCAGATGCGGTCCCGCC
CTCAGCAGTTTCTAGAGAACCATCAGATGTTTCCAGGGTGCCCCAAGGACCTGAAATGACCCTGTGCCTT
ATTTGAACTAACCAATCAGTTCGCTTCTCGCTTCTGTTCGCGCGCTTCTGCTCCCCGAGCTCAATAAAAG
AGCCCACAACCCCTCACTCGGCGCGCCAGTCCTCCGATAGACTGCGTCGCCCGGGTACCCGTATTCCCAA
TAAAGCCTCTTGCTGTTTGCATCCGAATCGTGGACTCGCTGATCCTTGGGAGGGTCTCCTCAGATTGATT
GACTGCCCACCTCGGGGGTCTTTCATTTGGAGGTTCCACCGAGATTTGGAGACCCCTGCCCAGGGACCAC
CGACCCCCCCGCCGGGAGGTAAGCTGGCCAGCGGTCGTTTCGTGTCTGTCTCTGTCTTTGTGCGTGTTTG
TGCCGGCATCTAATGTTTGCGCCTGCGTCTGTACTAGTTAGCTAACTAGCTCTGTATCTGGCGGACCCGT
GGTGGAACTGACGAGTTCTGAACACCCGGCCGCAACCCTGGGAGACGTCCCAGGGACTTTGGGGGCCGTT
TTTGTGGCCCGACCTGAGGAAGGGAGTCGATGTGGAATCCGACCCCGTCAGGATATGTGGTTCTGGTAGG
AGACGAGAACCTAAAACAGTTCCCGCCTCCGTCTGAATTTTTGCTTTCGGTTTGGAACCGAAGCCGCGCG
TCTTGTCTGCTGCAGCGCTGCAGCATCGTTCTGTGTTGTCTCTGTCTGACTGTGTTTCTGTATTTGTCTG
AAAATTAGGGCCAGACTGTTACCACTCCCTTAAGTTTGACCTTAGGTCACTGGAAAGATGTCGAGCGGAT
CGCTCACAACCAGTCGGTAGATGTCAAGAAGAGACGTTGGGTTACCTTCTGCTCTGCAGAATGGCCAACC
TTTAACGTCGGATGGCCGCGAGACGGCACCTTTAACCGAGACCTCATCACCCAGGTTAAGATCAAGGTCT
TTTCACCTGGCCCGCATGGACACCCAGACCAGGTCCCCTACATCGTGACCTGGGAAGCCTTGGCTTTTGA
CCCCCCTCCCTGGGTCAAGCCCTTTGTACACCCTAAGCCTCCGCCTCCTCTTCCTCCATCCGCCCCGTCT
CTCCCCCTTGAACCTCCTCGTTCGACCCCGCCTCGATCCTCCCTTTATCCAGCCCTCACTCCTTCTCTAG
GCGCCGGAATTAGATCCACTAGTAACGGCCGCCAGTGTGCTGGAATTCGCCCTTAGGTGTGGCGCCGAGG
GGAGATCAGCCATGGAGCAGCCACAGGAGGAAGCCCCTGAGGTCCGGGAAGAGGAGGAGAAAGAGGAAGT
GGCAGAGGCAGAAGGAGCCCCAGAGCTCAATGGGGGACCACAGCATGCACTTCCTTCCAGCAGCTACACA
GACCTCTCCCGGAGCTCCTCGCCACCCTCACTGCTGGACCAACTGCAGATGGGCTGTGACGGGGCCTCAT
GCGGCAGCCTCAACATGGAGTGCCGGGTGTGCGGGGACAAGGCATCGGGCTTCCACTACGGTGTTCATGC
ATGTGAGGGGTGCAAGGGCTTCTTCCGTCGTACGATCCGCATGAAGCTGGAGTACGAGAAGTGTGAGCGC
AGCTGCAAGATTCAGAAGAAGAACCGCAACAAGTGCCAGTACTGCCGCTTCCAGAAGTGCCTGGCACTGG
GCATGTCACACAACGCTATCCGTTTTGGTCGGATGCCGGAGGCTGAGAAGAGGAAGCTGGTGGCAGGGCT
GACTGCAAACGAGGGGAGCCAGTACAACCCACAGGTGGCCGACCTGAAGGCCTTCTCCAAGCACATCTAC
AATGCCTACCTGAAAAACTTCAACATGACCAAAAAGAAGGCCCGCAGCATCCTCACCGGCAAAGCCAGCC
ACACGGCGCCCTTTGTGATCCACGACATCGAGACATTGTGGCAGGCAGAGAAGGGGCTGGTGTGGAAGCA
GTTGGTGAATGGCCTGCCTCCCTACAAGGAGATCAGCGTGCACGTCTTCTACCGCTGCCAGTGCACCACA
GTGGAGACCGTGCGGGAGCTCACTGAGTTCGCCAAGAGCATCCCCAGCTTCAGCAGCCTCTTCCTCAACG
ACCAGGTTACCCTTCTCAAGTATGGCGTGCACGAGGCCATCTTCGCCATGCTGGCCTCTATCGTCAACAA
GGACGGGCTGCTGGTAGCCAACGGCAGTGGCTTTGTCACCCGTGAGTTCCTGAAAAGCCTCCGCAAACCC
TTCAGTGATATCATTGAGCCTAAGTTTGAATTTGCTGTCAAGTTCAACGCCCTGGAACTTGATGACAGTG
ACCTGGCCCTATTCATTGCGGCCATCATTCTGTGTGGAGACCGGCCAGGCCTCATGAACGTTCCACGGGT
GGAGGCTATCCAGGACACCATCCTGCGTGCCCTCGAATTCCACCTGCAGGCCAACCACCCTGATGCCCAG
TACCTCTTCCCCAAGCTGCTGCAGAAGATGGCTGACCTGCGGCAACTGGTCACCGAGCACGCCCAGATGA
TGCAGCGGATCAAGAAGACCGAAACCGAGACCTCGCTGCACCCTCTGCTCCAGGAGATCTACAAGGACAT
GTACTAACGGCGGCACCCAGGCCTCCCTGCAGACTCCAATGGGGCCAGCACTGGAGGGGCCCACCCACAT
GACTTTTCCATTGACCAGCTCTCAAGGGCGAATTCTGCAGATATCCATCACACTGGCGGCCGCTCGAGGT
TAACGAATTCTACCGGGTAGGGGAGGCGCTTTTCCCAAGGCAGTCTGGAGCATGCGCTTTAGCAGCCCCG
CTGGGCACTTGGCGCTACACAAGTGGCCTCTGGCCTCGCACACATTCCACATCCACCGGTAGGCGCCAAC
CGGCTCCGTTCTTTGGTGGCCCCTTCGCGCCACCTTCTACTCCTCCCCTAGTCAGGAAGTTCCCCCCCGC
CCCGCAGCTCGCGTCGTGCAGGACGTGACAAATGGAAGTAGCACGTCTCACTAGTCTCGTGCAGATGGAC
AGCACCGCTGAGCAATGGAAGCGGGTAGGCCTTTGGGGCAGCGGCCAATAGCAGCTTTGCTCCTTCGCTT
TCTGGGCTCAGAGGCTGGGAAGGGGTGGGTCCGGGGGCGGGCTCAGGGGCGGGCTCAGGGGCGGGGCGGG
CGCCCGAAGGTCCTCCGGAGGCCCGGCATTCTGCACGCTTCAAAAGCGCACGTCTGCCGCGCTGTTCTCC
TCTTCCTCATCTCCGGGCCTTTCGACCTGCAGCCCAAGCTTACCATGGCCAAGCCTTTGTCTCAAGAAGA
ATCCACCCTCATTGAAAGAGCAACGGCTACAATCAACAGCATCCCCATCTCTGAAGACTACAGCGTCGCC
AGCGCAGCTCTCTCTAGCGACGGCCGCATCTTCACTGGTGTCAATGTATATCATTTTACTGGGGGACCTT
GTGCAGAACTCGTGGTGCTGGGCACTGCTGCTGCTGCGGCAGCTGGCAACCTGACTTGTATCGTCGCGAT
CGGAAATGAGAACAGGGGCATCTTGAGCCCCTGCGGACGGTGCCGACAGGTGCTTCTCGATCTGCATCCT
GGGATCAAAGCCATAGTGAAGGACAGTGATGGACAGCCGACGGCAGTTGGGATTCGTGAATTGCTGCCCT
CTGGTTATGTGTGGGAGGGCTAATCGATAAAATAAAAGATTTTATTTAGTCTCCAGAAAAAGGGGGGAAT
GAAAGACCCCACCTGTAGGTTTGGCAAGCTAGAGAACCATCAGATGTTTCCAGGGTGCCCCAAGGACCTG
AAATGACCCTGTGCCTTATTTGAACTAACCAATCAGTTCGCTTCTCGCTTCTGTTCGCGCGCTTCTGCTC
CCCGAGCTCAATAAAAGAGCCCACAACCCCTCACTCGGCGCGCCAGTCCTCCGATAGACTGCGTCGCCCG
GGTACCCGTGTATCCAATAAACCCTCTTGCAGTTGCATCCGACTTGTGGTCTCGCTGTTCCTTGGGAGGG
TCTCCTCTGAGTGATTGACTACCCGTCAGCGGGGGTCTTTCATGGGTAACAGTTTCTTGAAGTTGGAGAA
CAACATTCTGAGGGTAGGAGTCGAATATTAAGTAATCCTGACTCAATTAGCCACTGTTTTGAATCCACAT
ACTCCAATACTCCTGAAATAGTTCATTATGGACAGCGCAGAAAGAGCTGGGGAGAATTGTGAAATTGTTA
TCCGCTCACAATTCCACACAACATACGAGCCGGAAGCATAAAGTGTAAAGCCTGGGGTGCCTAATGAGTG
AGCTAACTCACATTAATTGCGTTGCGCTCACTGCCCGCTTTCCAGTCGGGAAACCTGTCGTGCCAGCTGC
ATTAATGAATCGGCCAACGCGCGGGGAGAGGCGGTTTGCGTATTGGGCGCTCTTCCGCTTCCTCGCTCAC
TGACTCGCTGCGCTCGGTCGTTCGGCTGCGGCGAGCGGTATCAGCTCACTCAAAGGCGGTAATACGGTTA
TCCACAGAATCAGGGGATAACGCAGGAAAGAACATGTGAGCAAAAGGCCAGCAAAAGGCCAGGAACCGTA
AAAAGGCCGCGTTGCTGGCGTTTTTCCATAGGCTCCGCCCCCCTGACGAGCATCACAAAAATCGACGCTC
AAGTCAGAGGTGGCGAAACCCGACAGGACTATAAAGATACCAGGCGTTTCCCCCTGGAAGCTCCCTCGTG
CGCTCTCCTGTTCCGACCCTGCCGCTTACCGGATACCTGTCCGCCTTTCTCCCTTCGGGAAGCGTGGCGC
TTTCTCATAGCTCACGCTGTAGGTATCTCAGTTCGGTGTAGGTCGTTCGCTCCAAGCTGGGCTGTGTGCA
CGAACCCCCCGTTCAGCCCGACCGCTGCGCCTTATCCGGTAACTATCGTCTTGAGTCCAACCCGGTAAGA
CACGACTTATCGCCACTGGCAGCAGCCACTGGTAACAGGATTAGCAGAGCGAGGTATGTAGGCGGTGCTA
CAGAGTTCTTGAAGTGGTGGCCTAACTACGGCTACACTAGAAGAACAGTATTTGGTATCTGCGCTCTGCT
GAAGCCAGTTACCTTCGGAAAAAGAGTTGGTAGCTCTTGATCCGGCAAACAAACCACCGCTGGTAGCGGT
GGTTTTTTTGTTTGCAAGCAGCAGATTACGCGCAGAAAAAAAGGATCTCAAGAAGATCCTTTGATCTTTT
CTACGGGGTCTGACGCTCAGTGGAACGAAAACTCACGTTAAGGGATTTTGGTCATGAGATTATCAAAAAG
GATCTTCACCTAGATCCTTTTAAATTAAAAATGAAGTTTTAAATCAATCTAAAGTATATATGAGTAAACT
TGGTCTGACAGTTACCAATGCTTAATCAGTGAGGCACCTATCTCAGCGATCTGTCTATTTCGTTCATCCA
TAGTTGCCTGACTCCCCGTCGTGTAGATAACTACGATACGGGAGGGCTTACCATCTGGCCCCAGTGCTGC
AATGATACCGCGAGACCCACGCTCACCGGCTCCAGATTTATCAGCAATAAACCAGCCAGCCGGAAGGGCC
GAGCGCAGAAGTGGTCCTGCAACTTTATCCGCCTCCATCCAGTCTATTAATTGTTGCCGGGAAGCTAGAG
TAAGTAGTTCGCCAGTTAATAGTTTGCGCAACGTTGTTGCCATTGCTACAGGCATCGTGGTGTCACGCTC
GTCGTTTGGTATGGCTTCATTCAGCTCCGGTTCCCAACGATCAAGGCGAGTTACATGATCCCCCATGTTG
TGCAAAAAAGCGGTTAGCTCCTTCGGTCCTCCGATCGTTGTCAGAAGTAAGTTGGCCGCAGTGTTATCAC
TCATGGTTATGGCAGCACTGCATAATTCTCTTACTGTCATGCCATCCGTAAGATGCTTTTCTGTGACTGG
TGAGTACTCAACCAAGTCATTCTGAGAATAGTGTATGCGGCGACCGAGTTGCTCTTGCCCGGCGTCAATA
CGGGATAATACCGCGCCACATAGCAGAACTTTAAAAGTGCTCATCATTGGAAAACGTTCTTCGGGGCGAA
AACTCTCAAGGATCTTACCGCTGTTGAGATCCAGTTCGATGTAACCCACTCGTGCACCCAACTGATCTTC
AGCATCTTTTACTTTCACCAGCGTTTCTGGGTGAGCAAAAACAGGAAGGCAAAATGCCGCAAAAAAGGGA
ATAAGGGCGACACGGAAATGTTGAATACTCATACTCTTCCTTTTTCAATATTATTGAAGCATTTATCAGG
GTTATTGTCTCATGAGCGGATACATATTTGAATGTATTTAGAAAAATAAACAAATAGGGGTTCCGCGCAC
ATTTCCCCGAAAAGTGCCACCTGACGTCTAAGAAACCATTATTATCATGACATTAACCTATAAAAATAGG
CGTATCACGAGGCCCTTTCGTCTCGCGCGTTTCGGTGATGACGGTGAAAACCTCTGACACATGCAGCTCC
CGGAGACGGTCACAGCTTGTCTGTAAGCGGATGCCGGGAGCAGACAAGCCCGTCAGGGCGCGTCAGCGGG
TGTTGGCGGGTGTCGGGGCTGGCTTAACTATGCGGCATCAGAGCAGATTGTACTGAGAGTGCACCATATG
CGGTGTGAAATACCGCACAGATGCGTAAGGAGAAAATACCGCATCAGGCGCCATTCGCCATTCAGGCTGC
GCAACTGTTGGGAAGGGCGATCGGTGCGGGCCTCTTCGCTATTACGCCAGCTGGCGAAAGGGGGATGTGC
TGCAAGGCGATTAAGTTGGGTAACGCCAGGGTTTTCCCAGTCACGACGTTGTAAAACGACGGCGCAAGGA
ATGGTGCATGCAAGGAGATGGCGCCCAACAGTCCCCCGGCCACGGGGCCTGCCACCATACCCACGCCGAA
ACAAGCGCTCATGAGCCCGAAGTGGCGAGCCCGATCTTCCCCATCGGTGATGTCGGCGATATAGGCGCCA
GCAACCGCACCTGTGGCGCCGGTGATGCCGGCCACGATGCGTCCGGCGTAGAGGCGATTAGTCCAATTTG
TTAAAGACAGGATATCAGTGGTCCAGGCTCTAGTTTTGACTCAACAATATCACCAGCTGAAGCCTATAGA
GTACGAGCCATAGATAAAATAAAAGATTTTATTTAGTCTCCAGAAAAAGGGGGG
