>Addgene plasmid #130748 | pMSCVbsd-PPARD-R318K | depositor partial sequence | sequence record 250259 | PPARD R318K
ATGGAGCAGCCACAGGAGGAAGCCCCTGAGGTCCGGGAAGAGGAGGAGAAAGAGGAAGTGGCAGAGGCAG
AAGGAGCCCCAGAGCTCAATGGGGGACCACAGCATGCACTTCCTTCCAGCAGCTACACAGACCTCTCCCG
GAGCTCCTCGCCACCCTCACTGCTGGACCAACTGCAGATGGGCTGTGACGGGGCCTCATGCGGCAGCCTC
AACATGGAGTGCCGGGTGTGCGGGGACAAGGCATCGGGCTTCCACTACGGTGTTCATGCATGTGAGGGGT
GCAAGGGCTTCTTCCGTCGTACGATCCGCATGAAGCTGGAGTACGAGAAGTGTGAGCGCAGCTGCAAGAT
TCAGAAGAAGAACCGCAACAAGTGCCAGTACTGCCGCTTCCAGAAGTGCCTGGCACTGGGCATGTCACAC
AACGCTATCCGTTTTGGTCGGATGCCGGAGGCTGAGAAGAGGAAGCTGGTGGCAGGGCTGACTGCAAACG
AGGGGAGCCAGTACAACCCACAGGTGGCCGACCTGAAGGCCTTCTCCAAGCACATCTACAATGCCTACCT
GAAAAACTTCAACATGACCAAAAAGAAGGCCCGCAGCATCCTCACCGGCAAAGCCAGCCACACGGCGCCC
TTTGTGATCCACGACATCGAGACATTGTGGCAGGCAGAGAAGGGGCTGGTGTGGAAGCAGTTGGTGAATG
GCCTGCCTCCCTACAAGGAGATCAGCGTGCACGTCTTCTACCGCTGCCAGTGCACCACAGTGGAGACCGT
GCGGGAGCTCACTGAGTTCGCCAAGAGCATCCCCAGCTTCAGCAGCCTCTTCCTCAACGACCAGGTTACC
CTTCTCAAGTATGGCGTGCACGAGGCCATCTTCGCCATGCTGGCCTCTATCGTCAACAAGGACGGGCTGC
TGGTAGCCAACGGCAGTGGCTTTGTCACCCGTGAGTTCCTGAAAAGCCTCCGCAAACCCTTCAGTGATAT
CATTGAGCCTAAGTTTGAATTTGCTGTCAAGTTCAACGCCCTGGAACTTGATGACAGTGACCTGGCCCTA
TTCATTGCGGCCATCATTCTGTGTGGAGACCGGCCAGGCCTCATGAACGTTCCACGGGTGGAGGCTATCC
AGGACACCATCCTGCGTGCCCTCGAATTCCACCTGCAGGCCAACCACCCTGATGCCCAGTACCTCTTCCC
CAAGCTGCTGCAGAAGATGGCTGACCTGCGGCAACTGGTCACCGAGCACGCCCAGATGATGCAGCGGATC
AAGAAGACCGAAACCGAGACCTCGCTGCACCCTCTGCTCCAGGAGATCTACAAGGACATGTACTAA
